>Addgene plasmid #164714 | pYPQ269A2 | addgene full sequence | sequence record 325471 | Addgene NGS Result
TGGACCAGCCAGGACAGAAATGCCTCGACTTCGCTGCTACCCAAGGTTGCCGGGTGACGCACACCGTGGA
AACGGATGAAGGCACGAACCCAGTGGACATAAGCCTGTTCGGTTCGTAAGCTGTAATGCAAGTAGCGTAT
GCGCTCACGCAACTGGTCCAGAACCTTGACCGAACGCAGCGGTGGTAACGGCGCAGTGGCGGTTTTCATG
GCTTGTTATGACTGTTTTTTTGGGGTACAGTCTATGCCTCGGGCATCCAAGCAGCAAGCGCGTTACGCCG
TGGGTCGATGTTTGATGTTATGGAGCAGCAACGATGTTACGCAGCAGGGCAGTCGCCCTAAAACAAAGTT
AAACATTATGAGGGAAGCGGTGATCGCCGAAGTATCGACTCAACTATCAGAGGTAGTTGGCGTCATCGAG
CGCCATCTCGAACCGACGTTGCTGGCCGTACATTTGTACGGCTCCGCAGTGGATGGCGGCCTGAAGCCAC
ACAGTGATATTGATTTGCTGGTTACGGTGACCGTAAGGCTTGATGAAACAACGCGGCGAGCTTTGATCAA
CGACCTTTTGGAAACTTCGGCTTCCCCTGGAGAGAGCGAGATTCTCCGCGCTGTAGAAGTCACCATTGTT
GTGCACGACGACATCATTCCGTGGCGTTATCCAGCTAAGCGCGAACTGCAATTTGGAGAATGGCAGCGCA
ATGACATTCTTGCAGGTATCTTCGAGCCAGCCACGATCGACATTGATCTGGCTATCTTGCTGACAAAAGC
AAGAGAACATAGCGTTGCCTTGGTAGGTCCAGCGGCGGAGGAACTCTTTGATCCGGTTCCTGAACAGGAT
CTATTTGAGGCGCTAAATGAAACCTTAACGCTATGGAACTCGCCGCCCGACTGGGCTGGCGATGAGCGAA
ATGTAGTGCTTACGTTGTCCCGCATTTGGTACAGCGCAGTAACCGGCAAAATCGCGCCGAAGGATGTCGC
TGCCGACTGGGCAATGGAGCGCCTGCCGGCCCAGTATCAGCCCGTCATACTTGAAGCTAGACAGGCTTAT
CTTGGACAAGAAGAAGATCGCTTGGCCTCGCGCGCAGATCAGTTGGAAGAATTTGTCCACTACGTGAAAG
GCGAGATCACCAAGGTAGTCGGCAAATAACCCTCGAGCCACCCATGACCAAAATCCCTTAACGTGAGTTA
CGCGTCGTTCCACTGAGCGTCAGACCCCGTAGAAAAGATCAAAGGATCTTCTTGAGATCCTTTTTTTCTG
CGCGTAATCTGCTGCTTGCAAACAAAAAAACCACCGCTACCAGCGGTGGTTTGTTTGCCGGATCAAGAGC
TACCAACTCTTTTTCCGAAGGTAACTGGCTTCAGCAGAGCGCAGATACCAAATACTGTTCTTCTAGTGTA
GCCGTAGTTAGGCCACCACTTCAAGAACTCTGTAGCACCGCCTACATACCTCGCTCTGCTAATCCTGTTA
CCAGTGGCTGCTGCCAGTGGCGATAAGTCGTGTCTTACCGGGTTGGACTCAAGACGATAGTTACCGGATA
AGGCGCAGCGGTCGGGCTGAACGGGGGGTTCGTGCACACAGCCCAGCTTGGAGCGAACGACCTACACCGA
ACTGAGATACCTACAGCGTGAGCTATGAGAAAGCGCCACGCTTCCCGAAGGGAGAAAGGCGGACAGGTAT
CCGGTAAGCGGCAGGGTCGGAACAGGAGAGCGCACGAGGGAGCTTCCAGGGGGAAACGCCTGGTATCTTT
ATAGTCCTGTCGGGTTTCGCCACCTCTGACTTGAGCGTCGATTTTTGTGATGCTCGTCAGGGGGGCGGAG
CCTATGGAAAAACGCCAGCAACGCGGCCTTTTTACGGTTCCTGGCCTTTTGCTGGCCTTTTGCTCACATG
TTCTTTCCTGCGTTATCCCCTGATTCTGTGGATAACCGTATTACCGCCTTTGAGTGAGCTGATACCGCTC
GCCGCAGCCGAACGACCGAGCGCAGCGAGTCAGTGAGCGAGGAAGCGGAAGAGCGCCCAATACGCAAACC
GCCTCTCCCCGCGCGTTGGCCGATTCATTAATGCAGCTGGCACGACAGGTTTCCCGACTGGAAAGCGGGC
AGTGAGCGCAACGCAATTAATACGCGTACCGCGAGCCAGGAAGAGTTTGTAGAAACGCAAAAAGGCCATC
CGTCAGGATGGCCTTCTGCTTAGTTTGATGCCTGGCAGTTTATGGCGGGCGTCCTGCCCGCCACCCTCCG
GGCCGTTGCTTCACAACGTTCAAATCCGCTCCCGGCGGATTTGTCCTACTCAGGAGAGCGTTCACCGACA
AACAACAGATAAAACGAAAGGCCCAGTCTTCCGACTGAGCCTTTCGTTTTATTTGATGCCTGGCAGTTCC
CTACTCTCGCGTTAACGCTTGCATGGATGTTTTCCCAGTCACGACGTTGTAAAACGACGGCCAGTCTTAA
GCTCGGGCCCCAAATAATGATTTTATTTTGACTGATAGTGACCTGTTCGTTGCAACAAATTGATGAGCAA
TGCTTTTTTATAATGCCAACTTTGTACAAAAAAGCAGGCTCCGAATTCGCCCTTCATGAGTTCTGAAACA
GGTCCAGTGGCTGTCGATCCGACTCTGAGGAGGCGCATCGAACCACACGAATTTGAGGTTTTTTTTGATC
CAAGAGAGCTTCGCAAGGAAACTTGTCTCCTGTATGAGATAAATTGGGGAGGAAGACATAGTATCTGGAG
ACACACAAGCCAGAACACCAATAAGCATGTCGAAGTTAACTTCATCGAAAAATTTACGACCGAACGCTAC
TTTTGTCCTAATACACGCTGCAGTATCACTTGGTTCCTTTCGTGGTCACCTTGCGGTGAATGTTCCAGAG
CAATTACGGAGTTTCTCTCGAGATATCCACACGTTACACTTTTCATTTACATAGCTCGGCTTTATCATCA
CGCAGATCCGAGAAATCGCCAGGGGCTGCGCGATCTGATTTCGTCCGGTGTCACCATTCAAATTATGACT
GAGCAGGAATCTGGATACTGCTGGCGCAACTTCGTGAACTACAGTCCGTCGAATGAAGCGCACTGGCCGA
GATATCCCCATCTCTGGGTGCGCTTGTATGTTTTGGAGCTTTATTGTATCATCTTGGGATTGCCACCTTG
TCTTAATATATTGCGCCGGAAACAACCGCAGCTCACTTTTTTCACCATTGCTCTGCAGTCTTGTCACTAC
CAACGCCTCCCCCCGCACATCCTGTGGGCCACAGGCCTTAAATCAGGTTCTGAGACCCCTGGCACAAGTG
AGTCAGCAACACCCGAGTCCACCATGGATTACAAGGACCACGACGGGGATTACAAGGACCACGACATTGA
TTACAAGGATGATGATGACAAGATGGCTCCGAAGAAGAAGAGGAAGGTTGGCATCCACGGGGTGCCAGCT
GCTGACAAGAAGTACTCGATCGGCCTCGCTATTGGGACTAACTCTGTTGGCTGGGCCGTGATCACCGACG
AGTACAAGGTGCCCTCAAAGAAGTTCAAGGTCCTGGGCAACACCGATCGGCATTCCATCAAGAAGAATCT
CATTGGCGCTCTCCTGTTCGACAGCGGCGAGACGGCTGAGGCTACGCGGCTCAAGCGCACCGCCCGCAGG
CGGTACACGCGCAGGAAGAATCGCATCTGCTACCTGCAGGAGATTTTCTCCAACGAGATGGCGAAGGTTG
ACGATTCTTTCTTCCACAGGCTGGAGGAGTCATTCCTCGTGGAGGAGGATAAGAAGCACGAGCGGCATCC
AATCTTCGGCAACATTGTCGACGAGGTTGCCTACCACGAGAAGTACCCTACGATCTACCATCTGCGGAAG
AAGCTCGTGGACTCCACAGATAAGGCGGACCTCCGCCTGATCTACCTCGCTCTGGCCCACATGATTAAGT
TCAGGGGCCATTTCCTGATCGAGGGGGATCTCAACCCGGACAATAGCGATGTTGACAAGCTGTTCATCCA
GCTCGTGCAGACGTACAACCAGCTCTTCGAGGAGAACCCCATTAATGCGTCAGGCGTCGACGCGAAGGCT
ATCCTGTCCGCTAGGCTCTCGAAGTCTCGGCGCCTCGAGAACCTGATCGCCCAGCTGCCGGGCGAGAAGA
AGAACGGCCTGTTCGGGAATCTCATTGCGCTCAGCCTGGGGCTCACGCCCAACTTCAAGTCGAATTTCGA
TCTCGCTGAGGACGCCAAGCTGCAGCTCTCCAAGGACACATACGACGATGACCTGGATAACCTCCTGGCC
CAGATCGGCGATCAGTACGCGGACCTGTTCCTCGCTGCCAAGAATCTGTCGGACGCCATCCTCCTGTCTG
ATATTCTCAGGGTGAACACCGAGATTACGAAGGCTCCGCTCTCAGCCTCCATGATCAAGCGCTACGACGA
GCACCATCAGGATCTGACCCTCCTGAAGGCGCTGGTCAGGCAGCAGCTCCCCGAGAAGTACAAGGAGATC
TTCTTCGATCAGTCGAAGAACGGCTACGCTGGGTACATTGACGGCGGGGCCTCTCAGGAGGAGTTCTACA
AGTTCATCAAGCCGATTCTGGAGAAGATGGACGGCACGGAGGAGCTGCTGGTGAAGCTCAATCGCGAGGA
CCTCCTGAGGAAGCAGCGGACATTCGATAACGGCAGCATCCCACACCAGATTCATCTCGGGGAGCTGCAC
GCTATCCTGAGGAGGCAGGAGGACTTCTACCCTTTCCTCAAGGATAACCGCGAGAAGATCGAGAAGATTC
TGACTTTCAGGATCCCGTACTACGTCGGCCCACTCGCTAGGGGCAACTCCCGCTTCGCTTGGATGACCCG
CAAGTCAGAGGAGACGATCACGCCGTGGAACTTCGAGGAGGTGGTCGACAAGGGCGCTAGCGCTCAGTCG
TTCATCGAGAGGATGACGAATTTCGACAAGAACCTGCCAAATGAGAAGGTGCTCCCTAAGCACTCGCTCC
TGTACGAGTACTTCACAGTCTACAACGAGCTGACTAAGGTGAAGTATGTGACCGAGGGCATGAGGAAGCC
GGCTTTCCTGTCTGGGGAGCAGAAGAAGGCCATCGTGGACCTCCTGTTCAAGACCAACCGGAAGGTCACG
GTTAAGCAGCTCAAGGAGGACTACTTCAAGAAGATTGAGTGCTTCGATTCGGTCGAGATCTCTGGCGTTG
AGGACCGCTTCAACGCCTCCCTGGGGACCTACCACGATCTCCTGAAGATCATTAAGGATAAGGACTTCCT
GGACAACGAGGAGAATGAGGATATCCTCGAGGACATTGTGCTGACACTCACTCTGTTCGAGGACCGGGAG
ATGATCGAGGAGCGCCTGAAGACTTACGCCCATCTCTTCGATGACAAGGTCATGAAGCAGCTCAAGAGGA
GGAGGTACACCGGCTGGGGGAGGCTGAGCAGGAAGCTCATCAACGGCATTCGGGACAAGCAGTCCGGGAA
GACGATCCTCGACTTCCTGAAGAGCGATGGCTTCGCGAACCGCAATTTCATGCAGCTGATTCACGATGAC
AGCCTCACATTCAAGGAGGATATCCAGAAGGCTCAGGTGAGCGGCCAGGGGGACTCGCTGCACGAGCATA
TCGCGAACCTCGCTGGCTCGCCAGCTATCAAGAAGGGGATTCTGCAGACCGTGAAGGTTGTGGACGAGCT
GGTGAAGGTCATGGGCAGGCACAAGCCTGAGAACATCGTCATTGAGATGGCCCGGGAGAATCAGACCACG
CAGAAGGGCCAGAAGAACTCACGCGAGAGGATGAAGAGGATCGAGGAGGGCATTAAGGAGCTGGGGTCCC
AGATCCTCAAGGAGCACCCGGTGGAGAACACGCAGCTGCAGAATGAGAAGCTCTACCTGTACTACCTCCA
GAATGGCCGCGATATGTATGTGGACCAGGAGCTGGATATTAACAGGCTCAGCGATTACGACGTCGATCAT
ATCGTTCCACAGTCATTCCTGAAGGATGACTCCATTGACAACAAGGTCCTCACCAGGTCGGACAAGAACC
GGGGCAAGTCTGATAATGTTCCTTCAGAGGAGGTCGTTAAGAAGATGAAGAACTACTGGCGCCAGCTCCT
GAATGCCAAGCTGATCACGCAGCGGAAGTTCGATAACCTCACAAAGGCTGAGAGGGGCGGGCTCTCTGAG
CTGGACAAGGCGGGCTTCATCAAGAGGCAGCTGGTCGAGACACGGCAGATCACTAAGCACGTTGCGCAGA
TTCTCGACTCACGGATGAACACTAAGTACGATGAGAATGACAAGCTGATCCGCGAGGTGAAGGTCATCAC
CCTGAAGTCAAAGCTCGTCTCCGACTTCAGGAAGGATTTCCAGTTCTACAAGGTTCGGGAGATCAACAAT
TACCACCATGCCCATGACGCGTACCTGAACGCGGTGGTCGGCACAGCTCTGATCAAGAAGTACCCAAAGC
TCGAGAGCGAGTTCGTGTACGGGGACTACAAGGTTTACGATGTGAGGAAGATGATCGCCAAGTCGGAGCA
GGAGATTGGCAAGGCTACCGCCAAGTACTTCTTCTACTCTAACATTATGAATTTCTTCAAGACAGAGATC
ACTCTGGCCAATGGCGAGATCCGGAAGCGCCCCCTCATCGAGACGAACGGCGAGACGGGGGAGATCGTGT
GGGACAAGGGCAGGGATTTCGCGACCGTCAGGAAGGTTCTCTCCATGCCACAAGTGAATATCGTCAAGAA
GACAGAGGTCCAGACTGGCGGGTTCTCTAAGGAGTCAATTCTGCCTAAGCGGAACAGCGACAAGCTCATC
GCCCGCAAGAAGGACTGGGATCCGAAGAAGTACGGCGGGTTCGACAGCCCCACTGTGGCCTACTCGGTCC
TGGTTGTGGCGAAGGTTGAGAAGGGCAAGTCCAAGAAGCTCAAGAGCGTGAAGGAGCTGCTGGGGATCAC
GATTATGGAGCGCTCCAGCTTCGAGAAGAACCCGATCGATTTCCTGGAGGCGAAGGGCTACAAGGAGGTG
AAGAAGGACCTGATCATTAAGCTCCCCAAGTACTCACTCTTCGAGCTGGAGAACGGCAGGAAGCGGATGC
TGGCTTCCGCTGGCGAGCTGCAGAAGGGGAACGAGCTGGCTCTGCCGTCCAAGTATGTGAACTTCCTCTA
CCTGGCCTCCCACTACGAGAAGCTCAAGGGCAGCCCCGAGGACAACGAGCAGAAGCAGCTGTTCGTCGAG
CAGCACAAGCATTACCTCGACGAGATCATTGAGCAGATTTCCGAGTTCTCCAAGCGCGTGATCCTGGCCG
ACGCGAATCTGGATAAGGTCCTCTCCGCGTACAACAAGCACCGCGACAAGCCAATCAGGGAGCAGGCTGA
GAATATCATTCATCTCTTCACCCTGACGAACCTCGGCGCCCCTGCTGCTTTCAAGTACTTCGACACAACT
ATCGATCGCAAGAGGTACACAAGCACTAAGGAGGTCCTGGACGCGACCCTCATCCACCAGTCGATTACCG
GCCTCTACGAGACGCGCATCGACCTGTCTCAGCTCGGGGGCGACAAGCGGCCAGCGGCGACGAAGAAGGC
GGGGCAGGCGAAGAAGAAGAAGGGAGACGGATCAGGCGGGTCAACAAACCTCAGTGACATCATAGAGAAG
GAAACTGGTAAGCAACTGGTTATTCAAGAGAGCATTCTGATGCTCCCTGAGGAAGTCGAGGAAGTTATAG
GAAACAAGCCTGAGAGCGATATACTCGTGCATACGGCGTATGACGAGAGCACGGATGAAAATGTGATGCT
CTTGACCAGCGATGCGCCAGAATATAAACCCTGGGCACTGGTTATTCAGGACTCTAACGGGGAAAATAAA
ATCAAGATGCTCTCAGGTGGCTCCCCAAAGAAGAAACGCAAGGTCAATTGGGAGGGCAGAGGAAGTCTTC
TAACATGCGGTGACGTGGAGGAGAATCCCGGCCCTATGGCTCCTAAGAAGAAGCGGAAGGTTGGTATTCA
CGGGGTGCCTGCGGCTATGGCGTCAAATTTCACGCAGTTTGTTTTGGTTGATAACGGCGGGACTGGCGAC
GTTACAGTAGCTCCATCAAATTTTGCGAACGGAGTCGCTGAGTGGATTAGCTCAAATTCAAGGTCCCAGG
CCTACAAGGTTACCTGTTCTGTTAGGCAGAGTTCTGCGCAAAAAAGAAAATATACCATCAAGGTTGAAGT
CCCTAAAGTTGCAACACAAACAGTCGGTGGTGTTGAGCTCCCTGTGGCAGCCTGGAGATCTTACTTAAAC
ATGGAGCTAACAATTCCAATATTCGCTACAAACTCTGATTGTGAACTGATTGTTAAGGCGATGCAAGGTC
TCTTGAAAGATGGAAACCCTATACCGTCCGCTATCGCAGCTAACAGCGGTATCTATGGCTCTGGATCGGG
GTCGGGTTCTGGCTCAACTAGTTCAGGCGGGTCAACAAACCTCAGTGACATCATAGAGAAGGAAACTGGT
AAGCAACTGGTTATTCAAGAGAGCATTCTGATGCTCCCTGAGGAAGTCGAGGAAGTTATAGGAAACAAGC
CTGAGAGCGATATACTCGTGCATACGGCGTATGACGAGAGCACGGATGAAAATGTGATGCTCTTGACCAG
CGATGCGCCAGAATATAAACCCTGGGCACTGGTTATTCAGGACTCTAACGGGGAAAATAAAATCAAGATG
CTCTCAGGTGGCTCCCCAAAGAAGAAACGCAAGGTTGGTACCAAGCGTCCTGCTGCCACCAAAAAGGCCG
GACAGGCTAAGAAAAAGAAGTAGTGGCGGCCGCCGACGTCCGATCGTTCAAACATTTGGCAATAAAGTTT
CTTAAGATTGAATCCTGTTGCCGGTCTTGCGATGATTATCATATAATTTCTGTTGAATTACGTTAAGCAT
GTAATAATTAACATGTAATGCATGACGTTATTTATGAGATGGGTTTTTATGATTAGAGTCCCGCAATTAT
ACATTTAATACGCGATAGAAAACAAAATATAGCGCGCAAACTAGGATAAATTATCGCGCGCGGTGTCATC
TATGTTACTAGATCGGGAATTGATCCCCCCTCGACAGCTTCCGGAAAGGGCGAATTCGCAACTTTGTATA
CAAAAGTTGAACGAGAAACGTAAAATGATATAAATATCAATATATTAAATTAGATTTTGCATAAAAAACA
GACTACATAATACTGTAAAACACAACATATCCAGTCACTATGCCATCCAGCTGATATCCCCTATAGTGAG
TCGTATTACATGGTCATAGCTGTTTCCTGGCAGCTCTGGCCCGTGTCTCAAAATCTCTGATGTTACATTG
CACAAGATAAAAATATATCATCATGCCTCCTC
Features (pLannotate 1.2.2; 18 found; start..end, strand, type, name):
     96..119     +  promoter       Pc promoter (fragment): intI1 (promoter lies within the coding sequence); class 1 integron promoter
    295..351     +  CDS            GmR (fragment): gentamycin acetyltransferase; aacC1; confers resistance to gentamycin
    358..1149    +  CDS            SmR: aminoglycoside adenylyltransferase (Murphy, 1985); aadA; confers resistance to spectinomycin and streptomycin
   1242..1830    +  rep_origin     ori: high-copy-number ColE1/pMB1/pBR322/pUC origin of replication
   2013..2105    +  CDS            lacI (fragment): lac repressor; lacI; The lac repressor binds to the lac operator to inhibit transcription in E. coli. This inhibition can be relieved by adding lactose or isopropyl-β-D-thiogalactopyranoside (IPTG).
   2160..2187    -  terminator     rrnB T2 terminator: transcription terminator T2 from the E. coli rrnB gene
   2319..2362    +  terminator     rrnB T1 terminator: Escherichia coli rrnB; transcription terminator T1 from the E. coli rrnB gene
   2409..2445    -  CDS            lacZα (fragment): LacZα fragment of β-galactosidase; lacZ fragment
   2461..2560    +  protein_bind   attL1: mutant version of attL; recombination site for the Gateway® LR reaction LR Clonase™
   2576..3262    +  CDS            Apobec1: ABEC1_RAT - Experimental evidence at protein level: Swiss-Prot protein existence level 1. Catalytic component of the apolipoprotein B mRNA editing enzyme complex which is responsible for the postranscriptional editing of a CAA codon for Gln to a UAA codon for stop in the APOB mRNA. May also play a role in the epigenetic regulation of gene expression by participating in DNA demethylation. From Rattus norvegicus (Rat).
   3359..3378    +  CDS            2xFLAG (fragment): two tandem FLAG® epitope tags
   3434..7534    +  CDS            cas9: CAS9_STRP1 - Also known as csn1 From Streptococcus pyogenes serotype M1.
   7604..7852    +  CDS            UGI: UNGI_BPPB2 - Experimental evidence at protein level: Swiss-Prot protein existence level 1. This protein binds specifically and reversibly to the host uracil-DNA glycosylase, preventing removal of uracil residues from PBS2 DNA by the host uracil-excision repair system. From Bacillus phage PBS2 (Bacteriophage PBS2).
   7997..8386    +  CDS            CAPSD_BPMS2: Experimental evidence at protein level: Swiss-Prot protein existence level 1. Acts as a translational repressor of viral replicase synthesis late in infection. This latter function is the result of capsid protein interaction with an RNA hairpin which contains the replicase ribosome-binding site. From Escherichia phage MS2 (Bacteriophage MS2).
   8435..8683    +  CDS            UGI: UNGI_BPPB2 - Experimental evidence at protein level: Swiss-Prot protein existence level 1. This protein binds specifically and reversibly to the host uracil-DNA glycosylase, preventing removal of uracil residues from PBS2 DNA by the host uracil-excision repair system. From Bacillus phage PBS2 (Bacteriophage PBS2).
   8792..9044    +  terminator     NOS terminator: nopaline synthase terminator and poly(A) signal
   9089..9212    +  protein_bind   attR5: mutant version of attR; recombination site for the Gateway® LR reaction LR Clonase™
   9230..9248    -  promoter       T7 promoter: promoter for bacteriophage T7 RNA polymerase
