[The description below was written by a language model from this plasmid's Addgene catalogue record and pLannotate feature annotations shown in this document.]
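Description:
pYPQ269A2 is a 9,342 bp Gateway entry clone built on the pYPQ265 backbone and intended for assembling plant CRISPR cytosine base editor expression vectors. It is maintained in E. coli as a high-copy plasmid through a ColE1/pUC-type origin and is selected with spectinomycin via the aadA (SmR) aminoglycoside adenylyltransferase gene. Small remnants of a gentamicin resistance gene, lacI, lacZα and an integron Pc promoter are also annotated in the backbone. rrnB T1 and T2 terminators sit upstream of the cloning region, where they insulate the insert from read-through transcription in bacteria.

The payload lies between attL1 and attR5 recombination sites, which allow it to be transferred by a multisite LR reaction, together with a compatible second entry module, into a destination vector. The insert, rAPOBEC1-CBE_V04, encodes rat APOBEC1 cytidine deaminase fused to a Streptococcus pyogenes Cas9 listed as zCas9(D10A), a nickase, followed by a uracil DNA glycosylase inhibitor (UGI) from phage PBS2. A partial FLAG tag match is annotated between the deaminase and Cas9. According to the insert name, a T2A self-cleaving peptide then separates a second product, the MS2 coat protein fused to another UGI. MS2 coat protein binds a specific RNA hairpin, so this fusion is presumably meant to bring extra UGI to the target through a hairpin-bearing guide RNA, though the record does not say so explicitly. A NOS terminator ends the coding unit. No plant promoter is annotated within the att-flanked cassette, so expression presumably depends on one supplied by the destination vector. The construct is used for C-to-T base editing in plants.
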