Addgene plasmid #164714: pYPQ269A2
Purpose: Gateway entry clone (attL1 & attR5) rAPOBEC1-CBE_V04 for C-T base editing
Depositing lab: Yiping Qi. Depositing organization: University of Maryland, College Park. Publication: Improved plant cytosine base editors with high editing activity, purity, and specificity. Ren Q, Sretenovic S, Liu G, Zhong Z, Wang J, Huang L, Tang X, Guo Y, Liu L, Wu Y, Zhou J, Zhao Y, Yang H, He Y, Liu S, Yin D, Mayorga R, Zheng X, Zhang T, Qi Y, Zhang Y. Plant Biotechnol J. 2021 May 27. doi: 10.1111/pbi.13635. PubMed 34042262.
Backbone
  Vector backbone: pYPQ265
  Total vector size (bp): 9342
  Vector type: Plant Expression, CRISPR ; Gateway compatible rAPOBEC1-CBE_V04 entry clone
Growth in bacteria
  Bacterial resistance: Spectinomycin, 50 μg/mL
  Growth temperature: 37°C
  Growth strain: DH5alpha
  Copy number: High Copy
Gene/Insert
  Gene/Insert name: rAPOBEC1-zCas9(D10A)-UGI-T2A-MS2-UGI
Terms and licenses: Academic/Nonprofit Terms; Industry Terms: Not Available to Industry
How to cite: pYPQ269A2 was a gift from Yiping Qi (Addgene plasmid # 164714 ; http://n2t.net/addgene:164714 ; RRID:Addgene_164714)
